>Addgene plasmid #202246 | pBC107 | addgene full sequence | sequence record 419248 | Addgene NGS Result
TTAATTAAAGCGGATAACAATTTCACACAGGAGGCCGCCTAGGCCGCGGCCGCGCGAATTTGCCGAATTC
GGATCCGGAGGGAGTGTGGGCGGACAATAAAGTCTTAAACTGAACAAAATAGATCTAAACTATGACAATA
AAGTCTTAAACTAGACAGAATAGTTGTAAACTGAAATCAGTCCAGTTATGCTGTGAAAAAGCATACTGGA
CTTTTGTTATGGCTAAAGCAAACTCTTCATTTTCTGAAGTGCAAATTGCCCGTCGTATTAAAGAGGGGCG
TGGCGCTGCAAGAATTCAAGCTTGGAGGACTCCTGTTGATAGATCCAGTAATGACCTCAGAACTCCATCT
GGATTTGTTCAGAACGCTCGGTTGCCGCCGGGCGTTTTTTATTGGTGAGAATCCAAGCTAGACTGCGATG
AGTGGCAGGGCGGGGCGTAATTTCTTAAGGCAGTTATTGGTGCCCTTAAACGCCTGGGGTAATGACTCTC
TAGCTTGAGGCATCAAATAAAACGAAAGGCTCAGTCGAAAGACTGGGCCTTTCGTTTTATCTGTTGTTTG
TCGGTGAACGCTCTCCTGAGTAGGACAAATCCGCCCGCCGCTGCAAGAATTCAAGCTTGGAGGAAGTTCC
TATACTTTCTAGAGAATAGGAACTTCGGAATAGGAACTTCAAGATCCCCTGATTCCCTTTGTCAACAGCA
ATGGATCGAATTGACATAAGCCTGTTCGGTTCGTAAACTGTAATGCAAGTAGCGTATGCGCTCACGCAAC
TGGTCCAGAACCTTGACCGAACGCAGCGGTGGTAACGGCGCAGTGGCGGTTTTCATGGCTTGTTATGACT
GTTTTTTTGTACAGTCTATGCCTCGGGCATCCAAGCAGCAAGCGCGTTACGCCGTGGGTCGATGTTTGAT
GTTATGGAGCAGCAACGATGTTACGCAGCAGCAACGATGTTACGCAGCAGGGCAGTCGCCCTAAAACAAA
GTTAGGTGGCTCAAGTATGGGCATCATTCGCACATGTAGGCTCGGCCCTGACCAAGTCAAATCCATGCGG
GCTGCTCTTGATCTTTTCGGTCGTGAGTTCGGAGACGTAGCCACCTACTCCCAACATCAGCCGGACTCCG
ATTACCTCGGGAACTTGCTCCGTAGTAAGACATTCATCGCGCTTGCTGCCTTCGACCAAGAAGCGGTTGT
TGGCGCTCTCGCGGCTTACGTTCTGCCCAAGTTTGAGCAGCCGCGTAGTGAGATCTATATCTATGATCTC
GCAGTCTCCGGCGAGCACCGGAGGCAGGGCATTGCCACCGCGCTCATCAATCTCCTCAAGCATGAGGCCA
ACGCGCTTGGTGCTTATGTGATCTACGTGCAAGCAGATTACGGTGACGATCCCGCAGTGGCTCTCTATAC
AAAGTTGGGCATACGGGAAGAAGTGATGCACTTTGATATCGACCCAAGTACCGCCACCTAACAATTCGTT
CAAGCCGAGATCGGCTTCCCGGCCGCGGAGTTGTTCGGTAAATTGTCACAACGCCGCGGCCAATTCGATC
TAGAATTCCATTGAGTAAGTTTTTAAGCACATCAGCTTCAAAAGCGCTCTGAAGTTCCTATACTTTCTAG
AGAATAGGAACTTCGGAATAGGTACTTCCGCTACTAGAATTCGAGCGGGGAATTCTTGACAATTAATCAT
CGGCTCGTATAATGTGTGGAATTGTGAGCGGATAACAATTTTCACACAGGAAACAGCTAAATGGTGAGCA
AGGGCGAGGAGGTCATCAAGGAGTTCATGCGCTTCAAGGAGCACATGGAGGGCTCCGTGAACGGCCACGA
GTTCGAGATCGAGGGCGAGGGCGAGGGCCGCCCCTACGAGGGCACCCAGACCGCCAGGCTGAAGGTGACC
AAGGGTGGCCCCCTGCCCTTCGCCTGGGACATCCTGTCCCCTCAGATCATGTACGGCTCCAAGGCCTACG
TGAAGCACCCCGCCGACATCCCCGACTACTTGAAGCTGTCCTTCCCCGAGGGCTTCAAGTGGGAGCGCGT
GATGAACTTCGAGGACGGCGGCGTGGTGACCGTGACCCAGGACTCCTCCCTGCAGGACGGCGAGTTCATC
TACAAGGTGAAGGTGCGCGGCACCAACTTCCCCTCCGACGGCCCCGTAATGCAGAAAAAGACCATGGGCT
GGGAGGCCTCCTCCGAGCGGATGTACCCCGAGGACGGCGCCCTGAAGGGCGAGATGAAGATGAGGCTGAG
GCTGAAGGACGGCGGCCACTACGACGCCGAGGTCAAGACCACCTACATGGCCAAGAAGCCCGTGCAGCTG
CCCGGCGCCTACAAGACCGACATCAAGCTGGACATCACCTCCCACAACGAGGACTACACCATCGTGGAAC
AGTACGAGCGCGCCGAGGGCCGCCACTCCACCGGCGCCGCTTAATTAGCTGAGCTTGGACTCCTGTTGAT
AGATCCAGTAATGACCTCAGAACTCCATCTGGATTTGTTCAGAACGCTCGGTTGCCGCCGGGCGTTTTTT
ATTGGTGAGAATCTCCCGCTTTACGAATTCCCATGGGGAGCATGCGGAGTTACGTCATCCCCACCTTCCG
CTGCGTTCTTCATCGATGCCCGCTTAGTGATATGCTTAAAACTCCAAGCACAGCCTTCTCCCCATGACTA
ACTGATCCTATTCACGTGTTCCTTTACACATTATGACACGGTTGAAGACCATAGTAGGAGATTCGTACAT
TAATGATGACTAGACAGTTCGGCCTCCTGCTGGCGATCATTTGAACACCTAACGTAGCTATATAGGACAC
AGTTGCATTGGGGATGCTGGTTGTCATTGCCCCTCCTTCCTCTAAGTGATAAGGTTACTTCCTCTAAATG
ACCAAGCAGGGTATCTAATCCTGTTAACGCTCGCTCAGAGAATTCGCATGCGGAGTCGAGGGAGAACCAG
ATAAGTGAAATCTAGTTCCAAACTATTTTGTCATTTTTAATTTTCGTATTAGCTTACGACGCTACACCCA
GTTCCCATCTATTTTGTCACTCTTCCCTAAATAATCCTTAAAAACTCCATTTCCACCCCTCCCAGTTCCC
AACTATTTTGTCCGCCCACACGCTGAGCGAATTCCACGCTTGTGGAATTCCTCGAGGGAGTTCACATATA
CCTGCCGTTCACTATTATTTAGTGAAATGAGATATTATGATATTTTCTGAATTGTGATTAAAAAGGCAAC
TTTATGCCCATGCAACAGAAACTATAAAAAATACAGAGAATGAAAAGAAACAGATAGATTTTTTAGTTCT
TTAGGCCCGTAGTCTGCAAATCCTTTTATGATTTTCTATCAAACAAAAGAGGAAAATAGACCAGTTGCAA
TCCAAACGAGAGTCTAATAGAATGAGGTCGAAAAGTAAATCGCGCGGGTTTGTTACTGATAAAGCAGGCA
AGACCTAAAATGTGTAAAGGGCAAAGTGTATACTTTGGCGTCACCCCTTACATATTTTAGGTCTTTTTTT
ATTGTGCGTAACTAACTTGCCATCTTCAAACAGGAGGGCTGGAAGAAGCAGACCGCTAACACAGTACATA
AAAAAGGAGACATGAACGATGAACATCAAAAAGTTTGCAAAACAAGCAACAGTATTAACCTTTACTACCG
CACTGCTGGCAGGAGGCGCAACTCAAGCGTTTGCGAAAGAAACGAACCAAAAGCCATATAAGGAAACATA
CGGCATTTCCCATATTACACGCCATGATATGCTGCAAATCCCTGAACAGCAAAAAAATGAAAAATATCAA
GTTCCTGAATTCGATTCGTCCACAATTAAAAATATCTCTTCTGCAAAAGGCCTGGACGTTTGGGACAGCT
GGCCATTACAAAACGCTGACGGCACTGTCGCAAACTATCACGGCTACCACATCGTCTTTGCATTAGCCGG
AGATCCTAAAAATGCGGATGACACATCGATTTACATGTTCTATCAAAAAGTCGGCGAAACTTCTATTGAC
AGCTGGAAAAACGCTGGCCGCGTCTTTAAAGACAGCGACAAATTCGATGCAAATGATTCTATCCTAAAAG
ACCAAACACAAGAATGGTCAGGTTCAGCCACATTTACATCTGACGGAAAAATCCGTTTATTCTACACTGA
TTTCTCCGGTAAACATTACGGCAAACAAACACTGACAACTGCACAAGTTAACGTATCAGCATCAGACAGC
TCTTTGAACATCAACGGTGTAGAGGATTATAAATCAATCTTTGACGGTGACGGAAAAACGTATCAAAATG
TACAGCAGTTCATCGATGAAGGCAACTACAGCTCAGGCGACAACCATACGCTGAGAGATCCTCACTACGT
AGAAGATAAAGGCCACAAATACTTAGTATTTGAAGCAAACACTGGAACTGAAGATGGCTACCAAGGCGAA
GAATCTTTATTTAACAAAGCATACTATGGCAAAAGCACATCATTCTTCCGTCAAGAAAGTCAAAAACTTC
TGCAAAGCGATAAAAAACGCACGGCTGAGTTAGCAAACGGCGCTCTCGGTATGATTGAGCTAAACGATGA
TTACACACTGAAAAAAGTGATGAAACCGCTGATTGCATCTAACACAGTAACAGATGAAATTGAACGCGCG
AACGTCTTTAAAATGAACGGCAAATGGTACCTGTTCACTGACTCCCGCGGATCAAAAATGACGATTGACG
GCATTACGTCTAACGATATTTACATGCTTGGTTATGTTTCTAATTCTTTAACTGGCCCATACAAGCCGCT
GAACAAAACTGGCCTTGTGTTAAAAATGGATCTTGATCCTAACGATGTAACCTTTACTTACTCACACTTC
GCTGTACCTCAAGCGAAAGGAAACAATGTCGTGATTACAAGCTATATGACAAACAGAGGATTCTACGCAG
ACAAACAATCAACGTTTGCGCCAAGCTTCCTGCTGAACATCAAAGGCAAGAAAACATCTGTTGTCAAAGA
CAGCATCCTTGAACAAGGACAATTAACAGTTAACAAATAAATTCGCTGAGCGAGGATGCACATGTGACCG
AGGGAAGCTTGCGGCCGCGTCGTGACTGGGAAAACCCTGGCGACTAGTCTTGGACTCCTGTTGATAGATC
CAGTAATGACCTCAGAACTCCATCTGGATTTGTTCAGAACGCTCGGTTGCCGCCGGGCGTTTTTTATTGG
TGAGAATCCAGGGGTCCCCAATAATTACGATTTAAATTTGTGTCTCAAAATCTCTGATGTTACATTGCAC
AAGATAAAAATATATCATCATGAACAATAAAACTGTCTGCTTACATAAACAGTAATACAAGGGGTGTTAT
GAGCCATATTCAGCGTGAAACGAGCTGTAGCCGTCCGCGTCTGAACAGCAACATGGATGCGGATCTGTAT
GGCTATAAATGGGCGCGTGATAACGTGGGTCAGAGCGGCGCGACCATTTATCGTCTGTATGGCAAACCGG
ATGCGCCGGAACTGTTTCTGAAACATGGCAAAGGCAGCGTGGCGAACGATGTGACCGATGAAATGGTGCG
TCTGAACTGGCTGACCGAATTTATGCCGCTGCCGACCATTAAACATTTTATTCGCACCCCGGATGATGCG
TGGCTGCTGACCACCGCGATTCCGGGCAAAACCGCGTTTCAGGTGCTGGAAGAATATCCGGATAGCGGCG
AAAACATTGTGGATGCGCTGGCCGTGTTTCTGCGTCGTCTGCATAGCATTCCGGTGTGCAACTGCCCGTT
TAACAGCGATCGTGTGTTTCGTCTGGCCCAGGCGCAGAGCCGTATGAACAACGGCCTGGTGGATGCGAGC
GATTTTGATGATGAACGTAACGGCTGGCCGGTGGAACAGGTGTGGAAAGAAATGCATAAACTGCTGCCGT
TTAGCCCGGATAGCGTGGTGACCCACGGCGATTTTAGCCTGGATAACCTGATTTTCGATGAAGGCAAACT
GATTGGCTGCATTGATGTGGGCCGTGTGGGCATTGCGGATCGTTATCAGGATCTGGCCATTCTGTGGAAC
TGCCTGGGCGAATTTAGCCCGAGCCTGCAAAAACGTCTGTTTCAGAAATATGGCATTGATAATCCGGATA
TGAACAAACTGCAATTTCATCTGATGCTGGATGAATTTTTCTAATAATTAATTGGACCGCGGTCCGCGCG
TTGTCCTTTTCCGCTGCATAACCCTGCTTCGGGGTCATTATAGCGATTTTTTCGGTATATCCATCCTTTT
TCGCACGATATACAGGATTTTGCCAAAGGGTTCGTGTAGACTTTCCTTGGTGTATCCAACGGCGTCAGCC
GGGCAGGATAGGTGAAGTAGGCCCACCCGCGAGCGGGTGTTCCTTCTTCACTGTCCCTTATTCGCACCTG
GCGGTGCTCAACGGGAATCCTGCTCTGCGAGGCTGGCCGTAGGCCGGCCGATCTGAAGATCAGCAGTTCA
ACCTGTTGATAGTACGTACTAAGCTCTCATGTTTCACGTACTAAGCTCTCATGTTTAACGTACTAAGCTC
TCATGTTTAACGAACTAAACCCTCATGGCTAACGTACTAAGCTCTCATGGCTAACGTACTAAGCTCTCAT
GTTTCACGTACTAAGCTCTCATGTTTGAACAATAAAATTAATATAAATCAGCAACTTAAATAGCCTCTAA
GGTTTTAAGTTTTATAAGAAAAAAAAGAATATATAAGGCTTTTAAAGCCTTTAAGGTTTAACGGTTGTGG
ACAACAAGCCAGGGATGTAACGCACTGAGAAGCCCTTAGAGCCTCTCAAAGCAATTTTGAGTGACACAGG
AACACTTAACGGCTGACATGGGGCGCGCCCAGCTGTCTAGGGCGGCGGATTTGTCCTACTCAGGAGAGCG
TTCACCGACAAACAACAGATAAAACGAAAGGCCCAGTCTTTCGACTGAGCCTTTCGTTTTATTTGATGCC
T
Features (pLannotate 1.2.2; 21 found; start..end, strand, type, name):
     85..284     -  mobile_element Tn7R (fragment): mini-Tn7 element (right end of the Tn7 transposon) Tn7
    308..402     +  terminator     lambda t0 terminator: transcription terminator from phage lambda
    412..441     +  CDS            CmR (fragment): chloramphenicol acetyltransferase confers resistance to chloramphenicol
    504..590     +  terminator     rrnB T1 terminator: Escherichia coli rrnB; transcription terminator T1 from the E. coli rrnB gene
    623..670     -  protein_bind   FRT: FLP-mediated recombination occurs in the 8-bp core sequence TCTAGAAA (Turan and Bode, 2011). FLP recombinase from the Saccharomyces cerevisiae 2μ plasmid
    711..739     +  promoter       Pc promoter: intI1 (promoter lies within the coding sequence); class 1 integron promoter
    928..1461    +  CDS            GmR: gentamycin acetyltransferase; aacC1; confers resistance to gentamycin
   1591..1624    -  protein_bind   FRT (minimal): supports FLP-mediated excision but not integration (Turan and Bode, 2011) FLP recombinase from the Saccharomyces cerevisiae 2μ plasmid
   1666..1694    +  promoter       tac promoter: strong E. coli promoter; hybrid between the trp and lac UV5 promoters
   1702..1718    +  protein_bind   lac operator: The lac repressor binds to the lac operator to inhibit transcription in E. coli. This inhibition can be relieved by adding lactose or isopropyl-β-D-thiogalactopyranoside (IPTG). lac repressor encoded by lacI
   1741..2418    +  CDS            mPlum: mPlum is a basic (constitutively fluorescent) red fluorescent protein published in 2004, derived from Discosoma sp.. It has low acid sensitivity.
   2438..2532    +  terminator     lambda t0 terminator: transcription terminator from phage lambda
   2935..3100    -  mobile_element Tn7L: mini-Tn7 element (left end of the Tn7 transposon) Tn7
   3143..3588    +  promoter       sacB promoter: sacR; sacB promoter and control region
   3589..5010    +  CDS            SacB: secreted levansucrase that renders bacterial growth sensitive to sucrose; Bacillus subtilis sacB; negative selection marker
   5058..5082    +  CDS            lacZα (fragment): LacZα fragment of β-galactosidase; lacZ fragment
   5093..5187    +  terminator     lambda t0 terminator: transcription terminator from phage lambda
   5319..6131    +  CDS            aphA1: KKA1_ECOLX - Also known as nptI. Protein inferred from homology: Swiss-Prot protein existence level 3. Resistance to kanamycin and structurally-related aminoglycosides, including amikacin. From Escherichia coli.
   6301..6409    +  oriT           oriT: incP origin of transfer
   6420..6808    +  rep_origin     R6K γ ori: γ replication origin from E. coli plasmid R6K; requires the R6K initiator protein pi for replication
   6839..6925    -  terminator     rrnB T1 terminator: Escherichia coli rrnB; transcription terminator T1 from the E. coli rrnB gene
