[The description below was written by a language model from this plasmid's Addgene catalogue record and pLannotate feature annotations shown in this document.]
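Description:
pBC107 is a 6.9 kb mini-Tn7 delivery plasmid, described as a "Level 2" assembly built on the pBCC086 backbone, designed to place a strain-specific synthetic DNA barcode (bc134) into a bacterial chromosome by Tn7 transposition. It replicates from the R6K γ origin, which depends on the pi initiator protein, so it is maintained at low copy only in pir-positive hosts such as the diaminopimelic acid-auxotrophic E. coli BW29427 and behaves as a suicide vector in recipients lacking pi. The backbone carries an aphA1 kanamycin resistance gene for selection in E. coli, an incP oriT that allows conjugative mobilisation into target bacteria, and a sacB cassette with its native promoter, which confers sucrose sensitivity and can serve to counterselect cells retaining the plasmid backbone.

The transposable payload lies between the Tn7R and Tn7L ends. It contains a gentamicin acetyltransferase gene (aacC1) driven by the class 1 integron Pc promoter and flanked by FRT sites, an arrangement that normally permits FLP-mediated removal of the marker after integration. Next to it is an mPlum far-red fluorescent protein gene under a tac promoter with a lac operator, followed by a lambda t0 terminator. Additional lambda t0 and rrnB T1 terminators insulate the cassette. The bc134 barcode itself is not annotated in the feature table, so its exact position is not stated, though its purpose implies it sits within the Tn7 ends. No Tn7 transposase genes are annotated, so these are presumably supplied from elsewhere. The construct is used to tag near-isogenic bacterial strains with chromosomal barcodes and fluorescence for simultaneous tracking in plant microbiota.
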