Addgene plasmid #202246: pBC107
Purpose: Level 2 for strain-specific barcode DNA tag with bc134 through Tn7 bacterial insertion, Gentamicin selectable marker and far-red-FP fluorescent marker mPlum
Depositing lab: Paul Schulze-Lefert. Depositing organization: Max Planck Institute for Plant Breeding Research. Publication: Chromosomal barcodes for simultaneous tracking of near-isogenic bacterial strains in plant microbiota. Ordon J, Thouin J, Nakano RT, Ma KW, Zhang P, Huettel B, Garrido-Oter R, Schulze-Lefert P. Nat Microbiol. 2024 Apr;9(4):1117-1129. doi: 10.1038/s41564-024-01619-8. Epub 2024 Mar 19. PubMed 38503974.
Backbone
  Vector backbone: pBCC086
  Vector type: Bacterial Expression
  Selectable markers: Gentamicin
Growth in bacteria
  Bacterial resistance: Kan + DAP
  Growth temperature: 37°C
  Growth strain: E.coli BW29427
  Growth instructions: Requires media that contains DAP. A supplement
  Copy number: Low Copy
Gene/Insert
  Gene/Insert name: bc134
  Species: Synthetic
  Cloning method: Restriction Enzyme; 5′ cloning site unknown (unknown if destroyed)
Terms and licenses: Academic/Nonprofit Terms; Industry Terms: Not Available to Industry
Depositor comments: This plasmid can be transformed into E. coli BW29427 supplemented with 50 µg/mL of diaminopimelic acid (DAP) or any Pir1 strain. Please visit https://doi.org/10.1101/2023.04.20.537712 for bioRxiv preprint.
How to cite: pBC107 was a gift from Paul Schulze-Lefert (Addgene plasmid # 202246 ; http://n2t.net/addgene:202246 ; RRID:Addgene_202246)
